Addgene plasmid #76249: EPHA6 gRNA (BRDN0001146068)
Purpose: 3rd generation lentiviral gRNA plasmid targeting human EPHA6
Depositing lab: John Doench & David Root. Depositing organization: Broad Institute. Publication: Optimized sgRNA design to maximize activity and minimize off-target effects of CRISPR-Cas9. Doench JG, Fusi N, Sullender M, Hegde M, Vaimberg EW, Donovan KF, Smith I, Tothova Z, Wilen C, Orchard R, Virgin HW, Listgarten J, Root DE. Nat Biotechnol. 2016 Jan 18. doi: 10.1038/nbt.3437. PubMed 26780180.
Backbone
  Vector backbone: lentiGuide-Puro
  Backbone manufacturer: Zhang Lab (Addgene plasmid # 52963)
  Vector type: Mammalian Expression, Lentiviral, CRISPR
  Selectable markers: Puromycin
Growth in bacteria
  Bacterial resistance: Ampicillin, 100 μg/mL
  Growth temperature: 37°C
  Growth strain: DH5alpha
  Copy number: High Copy
Gene/Insert
  Gene/Insert name: EPHA6 (alt names: EPHA6; NM_001080448.2)
  gRNA/shRNA sequence: AGAACTGCGACAGGATACAG
  Species: H. sapiens (human)
  Entrez Gene: EPHA6 (a.k.a. EHK-2, EHK2, EK12, EPA6, HEK12, PRO57066)
  Promoter: hU6
  Cloning method: Unknown
  Sequencing primers: 5′ U6-F; 3′ pS2-R
Terms and licenses: Academic/Nonprofit Terms; Industry Terms: Not Available to Industry
Depositor comments: The gRNA was designed to target the following Genbank reference sequence(s): NM_001080448.2. Note that this plasmid does NOT contain Cas9. It should be used in conjunction with lentiCas9-Blast (Addgene #52962) or otherwise with cell lines already expressing Cas9. Browse the full kinome gRNA library at http://www.addgene.org/pooled-library/broadgpp-human-kinome/ or visit http://www.broadinstitute.org/rnai/public/ for detailed protocols and information.
How to cite: EPHA6 gRNA (BRDN0001146068) was a gift from John Doench & David Root (Addgene plasmid # 76249 ; http://n2t.net/addgene:76249 ; RRID:Addgene_76249)
