[The description below was written by a language model from this plasmid's Addgene catalogue record and pLannotate feature annotations shown in this document.]
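Description:
EPHA6 gRNA (BRDN0001146068) is a third-generation lentiviral guide RNA plasmid built on the lentiGuide-Puro backbone and designed to direct Streptococcus pyogenes Cas9 to the human EPHA6 gene, which encodes an Eph-family receptor tyrosine kinase. It belongs to a set of guides covering the human kinome. In bacteria it is maintained as a high-copy plasmid through a ColE1/pUC-type origin with ampicillin selection from the bla gene. The backbone also carries an f1 origin, an SV40 origin and remnants of lac and phage promoter elements from the parental cloning vector.

The lentiviral transfer cassette begins with an RSV promoter fused to a truncated HIV-1 5' LTR, which makes genomic RNA production independent of Tat. This is followed by the Ψ packaging signal with a gag fragment, the Rev response element for nuclear export of the unspliced genome, and a cPPT/CTS element that aids nuclear import. A ΔU3 self-inactivating 3' LTR closes the cassette. Within this frame, a human U6 RNA polymerase III promoter drives the EPHA6-specific 20-nt spacer joined to the Cas9 gRNA scaffold. A separate EF-1α core promoter with its intron A expresses puromycin N-acetyltransferase, so that transduced mammalian cells can be selected. A WPRE downstream of this marker enhances transcript expression.

The plasmid carries no Cas9, so it is meant to be paired with a separate Cas9 lentivector or used in cells that already express the nuclease. Its typical use is knockout of EPHA6 in human cells.
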