Features (pLannotate 1.2.2; 29 found; start..end, strand, type, name):
     14..80      +  CDS            small t antigen (fragment): SV40 (simian virus 40) small t antigen
    106..317     +  promoter       EF-1α core promoter: core promoter for human elongation factor EF-1α
    318..1256    +  intron         EF-1α intron A: intron upstream of the start codon of human EF-1α
   1278..1877    +  CDS            PuroR (fragment): puromycin N-acetyltransferase; pac from Streptomyces; confers resistance to puromycin
   1893..2481    +  misc_feature   WPRE: woodchuck hepatitis virus posttranscriptional regulatory element
   2532..2551    +  misc_feature   cPPT/CTS (fragment): central polypurine tract and central termination sequence of HIV-1
   2553..2786    +  LTR            3' LTR (ΔU3): self-inactivating 3' long terminal repeat (LTR) from HIV-1
   2864..2985    +  polyA_signal   SV40 poly(A) signal: SV40 polyadenylation signal
   3025..3160    +  rep_origin     SV40 ori: SV40 origin of replication
   3181..3199    -  promoter       T7 promoter: promoter for bacteriophage T7 RNA polymerase
   3207..3362    +  CDS            lacZα (fragment): LacZα fragment of β-galactosidase; lacZ fragment
   3367..3795    +  rep_origin     f1 ori (sequence partly withheld): f1 bacteriophage origin of replication; arrow indicates direction of (+) strand synthesis
   3848..3952    +  promoter       AmpR promoter: bla
   3953..4813    +  CDS            AmpR: β-lactamase; bla; confers resistance to ampicillin, carbenicillin, and related antibiotics
   4984..5572    +  rep_origin     ori: high-copy-number ColE1/pMB1/pBR322/pUC origin of replication
   5755..5847    +  CDS            lacI (fragment): lac repressor; lacI; The lac repressor binds to the lac operator to inhibit transcription in E. coli. This inhibition can be relieved by adding lactose or isopropyl-β-D-thiogalactopyranoside (IPTG).
   5860..5881    +  protein_bind   CAP binding site: CAP binding activates transcription in the presence of cAMP. E. coli catabolite activator protein
   5896..5926    +  promoter       lac promoter: promoter for the E. coli lac operon
   5934..5950    +  protein_bind   lac operator: The lac repressor binds to the lac operator to inhibit transcription in E. coli. This inhibition can be relieved by adding lactose or isopropyl-β-D-thiogalactopyranoside (IPTG). lac repressor encoded by lacI
   5995..6013    +  promoter       T3 promoter: promoter for bacteriophage T3 RNA polymerase
   6041..6267    +  promoter       RSV promoter: Rous sarcoma virus enhancer/promoter
   6268..6448    +  LTR            5' LTR (truncated): truncated 5' long terminal repeat (LTR) from HIV-1
   6495..6620    +  misc_feature   HIV-1 Ψ: packaging signal of human immunodeficiency virus type 1
   6604..6967    +  CDS            HIV-1 gag (fragment): gag protein from human immunodeficiency virus 1; gag
   7113..7346    +  misc_feature   RRE: The Rev response element (RRE) of HIV-1 allows for Rev-dependent mRNA export from the nucleus to the cytoplasm.
   7723..7749    +  CDS            Rev (fragment): human immunodeficiency virus 1 (HIV-1) Rev protein; rev; enhances nuclear export of unspliced and incompletely spliced viral mRNAs
   7753..7993    +  promoter       U6 promoter: RNA polymerase III promoter for human U6 snRNA
   8023..8098    +  misc_RNA       gRNA scaffold: guide RNA scaffold for the Streptococcus pyogenes CRISPR/Cas9 system
   8154..8271    +  misc_feature   cPPT/CTS: central polypurine tract and central termination sequence of HIV-1
>Addgene plasmid #76249 | EPHA6 gRNA (BRDN0001146068) | addgene full sequence | sequence record 185474 | Addgene Assembled Sequence
CCCGGGTGCAAAGATGGATAAAGTTTTAAACAGAGAGGAATCTTTGCAGCTAATGGACCTTCTAGGTCTT
GAAAGGAGTGGGAATTGGCTCCGGTGCCCGTCAGTGGGCAGAGCGCACATCGCCCACAGTCCCCGAGAAG
TTGGGGGGAGGGGTCGGCAATTGATCCGGTGCCTAGAGAAGGTGGCGCGGGGTAAACTGGGAAAGTGATG
TCGTGTACTGGCTCCGCCTTTTTCCCGAGGGTGGGGGAGAACCGTATATAAGTGCAGTAGTCGCCGTGAA
CGTTCTTTTTCGCAACGGGTTTGCCGCCAGAACACAGGTAAGTGCCGTGTGTGGTTCCCGCGGGCCTGGC
CTCTTTACGGGTTATGGCCCTTGCGTGCCTTGAATTACTTCCACCTGGCTGCAGTACGTGATTCTTGATC
CCGAGCTTCGGGTTGGAAGTGGGTGGGAGAGTTCGAGGCCTTGCGCTTAAGGAGCCCCTTCGCCTCGTGC
TTGAGTTGAGGCCTGGCCTGGGCGCTGGGGCCGCCGCGTGCGAATCTGGTGGCACCTTCGCGCCTGTCTC
GCTGCTTTCGATAAGTCTCTAGCCATTTAAAATTTTTGATGACCTGCTGCGACGCTTTTTTTCTGGCAAG
ATAGTCTTGTAAATGCGGGCCAAGATCTGCACACTGGTATTTCGGTTTTTGGGGCCGCGGGCGGCGACGG
GGCCCGTGCGTCCCAGCGCACATGTTCGGCGAGGCGGGGCCTGCGAGCGCGGCCACCGAGAATCGGACGG
GGGTAGTCTCAAGCTGGCCGGCCTGCTCTGGTGCCTGGCCTCGCGCCGCCGTGTATCGCCCCGCCCTGGG
CGGCAAGGCTGGCCCGGTCGGCACCAGTTGCGTGAGCGGAAAGATGGCCGCTTCCCGGCCCTGCTGCAGG
GAGCTCAAAATGGAGGACGCGGCGCTCGGGAGAGCGGGCGGGTGAGTCACCCACACAAAGGAAAAGGGCC
TTTCCGTCCTCAGCCGTCGCTTCATGTGACTCCACGGAGTACCGGGCGCCGTCCAGGCACCTCGATTAGT
TCTCGAGCTTTTGGAGTACGTCGTCTTTAGGTTGGGGGGAGGGGTTTTATGCGATGGAGTTTCCCCACAC
TGAGTGGGTGGAGACTGAAGTTAGGCCAGCTTGGCACTTGATGTAATTCTCCTTGGAATTTGCCCTTTTT
GAGTTTGGATCTTGGTTCATTCTCAAGCCTCAGACAGTGGTTCAAAGTTTTTTTCTTCCATTTCAGGTGT
CGTGACGTACGGCCACCATGACCGAGTACAAGCCCACGGTGCGCCTCGCCACCCGCGACGACGTCCCCAG
GGCCGTACGCACCCTCGCCGCCGCGTTCGCCGACTACCCCGCCACGCGCCACACCGTCGATCCGGACCGC
CACATCGAGCGGGTCACCGAGCTGCAAGAACTCTTCCTCACGCGCGTCGGGCTCGACATCGGCAAGGTGT
GGGTCGCGGACGACGGCGCCGCCGTGGCGGTCTGGACCACGCCGGAGAGCGTCGAAGCGGGGGCGGTGTT
CGCCGAGATCGGCCCGCGCATGGCCGAGTTGAGCGGTTCCCGGCTGGCCGCGCAGCAACAGATGGAAGGC
CTCCTGGCGCCGCACCGGCCCAAGGAGCCCGCGTGGTTCCTGGCCACCGTCGGAGTCTCGCCCGACCACC
AGGGCAAGGGTCTGGGCAGCGCCGTCGTGCTCCCCGGAGTGGAGGCGGCCGAGCGCGCCGGGGTGCCCGC
CTTCCTGGAGACCTCCGCGCCCCGCAACCTCCCCTTCTACGAGCGGCTCGGCTTCACCGTCACCGCCGAC
GTCGAGGTGCCCGAAGGACCGCGCACCTGGTGCATGACCCGCAAGCCCGGTGCCTGAACGCGTTAAGTCG
ACAATCAACCTCTGGATTACAAAATTTGTGAAAGATTGACTGGTATTCTTAACTATGTTGCTCCTTTTAC
GCTATGTGGATACGCTGCTTTAATGCCTTTGTATCATGCTATTGCTTCCCGTATGGCTTTCATTTTCTCC
TCCTTGTATAAATCCTGGTTGCTGTCTCTTTATGAGGAGTTGTGGCCCGTTGTCAGGCAACGTGGCGTGG
TGTGCACTGTGTTTGCTGACGCAACCCCCACTGGTTGGGGCATTGCCACCACCTGTCAGCTCCTTTCCGG
GACTTTCGCTTTCCCCCTCCCTATTGCCACGGCGGAACTCATCGCCGCCTGCCTTGCCCGCTGCTGGACA
GGGGCTCGGCTGTTGGGCACTGACAATTCCGTGGTGTTGTCGGGGAAATCATCGTCCTTTCCTTGGCTGC
TCGCCTGTGTTGCCACCTGGATTCTGCGCGGGACGTCCTTCTGCTACGTCCCTTCGGCCCTCAATCCAGC
GGACCTTCCTTCCCGCGGCCTGCTGCCGGCTCTGCGGCCTCTTCCGCGTCTTCGCCTTCGCCCTCAGACG
AGTCGGATCTCCCTTTGGGCCGCCTCCCCGCGTCGACTTTAAGACCAATGACTTACAAGGCAGCTGTAGA
TCTTAGCCACTTTTTAAAAGAAAAGGGGGGACTGGAAGGGCTAATTCACTCCCAACGAAGACAAGATCTG
CTTTTTGCTTGTACTGGGTCTCTCTGGTTAGACCAGATCTGAGCCTGGGAGCTCTCTGGCTAACTAGGGA
ACCCACTGCTTAAGCCTCAATAAAGCTTGCCTTGAGTGCTTCAAGTAGTGTGTGCCCGTCTGTTGTGTGA
CTCTGGTAACTAGAGATCCCTCAGACCCTTTTAGTCAGTGTGGAAAATCTCTAGCAGTACGTATAGTAGT
TCATGTCATCTTATTATTCAGTATTTATAACTTGCAAAGAAATGAATATCAGAGAGTGAGAGGAACTTGT
TTATTGCAGCTTATAATGGTTACAAATAAAGCAATAGCATCACAAATTTCACAAATAAAGCATTTTTTTC
ACTGCATTCTAGTTGTGGTTTGTCCAAACTCATCAATGTATCTTATCATGTCTGGCTCTAGCTATCCCGC
CCCTAACTCCGCCCATCCCGCCCCTAACTCCGCCCAGTTCCGCCCATTCTCCGCCCCATGGCTGACTAAT
TTTTTTTATTTATGCAGAGGCCGAGGCCGCCTCGGCCTCTGAGCTATTCCAGAAGTAGTGAGGAGGCTTT
TTTGGAGGCCTAGGGACGTACCCAATTCGCCCTATAGTGAGTCGTATTACGCGCGCTCACTGGCCGTCGT
TTTACAACGTCGTGACTGGGAAAACCCTGGCGTTACCCAACTTAATCGCCTTGCAGCACATCCCCCTTTC
GCCAGCTGGCGTAATAGCGAAGAGGCCCGCACCGATCGCCCTTCCCAACAGTTGCGCAGCCTGAATGGCG
AATGGG
[124 nt withheld, positions 3367-3490]
C
[91 nt withheld, positions 3492-3582]
A
[49 nt withheld, positions 3584-3632]
CCTTTGACGTTGGAGTCCACGTTCTTT
[37 nt withheld, positions 3660-3696]
ACCCTATCTCGGTCTATTCTTTTGATTTATAAGGGATTTTGCCGATTTCGGCCTATTGGTTAAAAAATGA
GCTGATTTAACAAAAATTTAACGCGAATTTTAACAAAATATTAACGCTTACAATTTAGGTGGCACTTTTC
GGGGAAATGTGCGCGGAACCCCTATTTGTTTATTTTTCTAAATACATTCAAATATGTATCCGCTCATGAG
ACAATAACCCTGATAAATGCTTCAATAATATTGAAAAAGGAAGAGTATGAGTATTCAACATTTCCGTGTC
GCCCTTATTCCCTTTTTTGCGGCATTTTGCCTTCCTGTTTTTGCTCACCCAGAAACGCTGGTGAAAGTAA
AAGATGCTGAAGATCAGTTGGGTGCACGAGTGGGTTACATCGAACTGGATCTCAACAGCGGTAAGATCCT
TGAGAGTTTTCGCCCCGAAGAACGTTTTCCAATGATGAGCACTTTTAAAGTTCTGCTATGTGGCGCGGTA
TTATCCCGTATTGACGCCGGGCAAGAGCAACTCGGTCGCCGCATACACTATTCTCAGAATGACTTGGTTG
AGTACTCACCAGTCACAGAAAAGCATCTTACGGATGGCATGACAGTAAGAGAATTATGCAGTGCTGCCAT
AACCATGAGTGATAACACTGCGGCCAACTTACTTCTGACAACGATCGGAGGACCGAAGGAGCTAACCGCT
TTTTTGCACAACATGGGGGATCATGTAACTCGCCTTGATCGTTGGGAACCGGAGCTGAATGAAGCCATAC
CAAACGACGAGCGTGACACCACGATGCCTGTAGCAATGGCAACAACGTTGCGCAAACTATTAACTGGCGA
ACTACTTACTCTAGCTTCCCGGCAACAATTAATAGACTGGATGGAGGCGGATAAAGTTGCAGGACCACTT
CTGCGCTCGGCCCTTCCGGCTGGCTGGTTTATTGCTGATAAATCTGGAGCCGGTGAGCGTGGGTCTCGCG
GTATCATTGCAGCACTGGGGCCAGATGGTAAGCCCTCCCGTATCGTAGTTATCTACACGACGGGGAGTCA
GGCAACTATGGATGAACGAAATAGACAGATCGCTGAGATAGGTGCCTCACTGATTAAGCATTGGTAACTG
TCAGACCAAGTTTACTCATATATACTTTAGATTGATTTAAAACTTCATTTTTAATTTAAAAGGATCTAGG
TGAAGATCCTTTTTGATAATCTCATGACCAAAATCCCTTAACGTGAGTTTTCGTTCCACTGAGCGTCAGA
CCCCGTAGAAAAGATCAAAGGATCTTCTTGAGATCCTTTTTTTCTGCGCGTAATCTGCTGCTTGCAAACA
AAAAAACCACCGCTACCAGCGGTGGTTTGTTTGCCGGATCAAGAGCTACCAACTCTTTTTCCGAAGGTAA
CTGGCTTCAGCAGAGCGCAGATACCAAATACTGTTCTTCTAGTGTAGCCGTAGTTAGGCCACCACTTCAA
GAACTCTGTAGCACCGCCTACATACCTCGCTCTGCTAATCCTGTTACCAGTGGCTGCTGCCAGTGGCGAT
AAGTCGTGTCTTACCGGGTTGGACTCAAGACGATAGTTACCGGATAAGGCGCAGCGGTCGGGCTGAACGG
GGGGTTCGTGCACACAGCCCAGCTTGGAGCGAACGACCTACACCGAACTGAGATACCTACAGCGTGAGCT
ATGAGAAAGCGCCACGCTTCCCGAAGGGAGAAAGGCGGACAGGTATCCGGTAAGCGGCAGGGTCGGAACA
GGAGAGCGCACGAGGGAGCTTCCAGGGGGAAACGCCTGGTATCTTTATAGTCCTGTCGGGTTTCGCCACC
TCTGACTTGAGCGTCGATTTTTGTGATGCTCGTCAGGGGGGCGGAGCCTATGGAAAAACGCCAGCAACGC
GGCCTTTTTACGGTTCCTGGCCTTTTGCTGGCCTTTTGCTCACATGTTCTTTCCTGCGTTATCCCCTGAT
TCTGTGGATAACCGTATTACCGCCTTTGAGTGAGCTGATACCGCTCGCCGCAGCCGAACGACCGAGCGCA
GCGAGTCAGTGAGCGAGGAAGCGGAAGAGCGCCCAATACGCAAACCGCCTCTCCCCGCGCGTTGGCCGAT
TCATTAATGCAGCTGGCACGACAGGTTTCCCGACTGGAAAGCGGGCAGTGAGCGCAACGCAATTAATGTG
AGTTAGCTCACTCATTAGGCACCCCAGGCTTTACACTTTATGCTTCCGGCTCGTATGTTGTGTGGAATTG
TGAGCGGATAACAATTTCACACAGGAAACAGCTATGACCATGATTACGCCAAGCGCGCAATTAACCCTCA
CTAAAGGGAACAAAAGCTGGAGCTGCAAGCTTAATGTAGTCTTATGCAATACTCTTGTAGTCTTGCAACA
TGGTAACGATGAGTTAGCAACATGCCTTACAAGGAGAGAAAAAGCACCGTGCATGCCGATTGGTGGAAGT
AAGGTGGTACGATCGTGCCTTATTAGGAAGGCAACAGACGGGTCTGACATGGATTGGACGAACCACTGAA
TTGCCGCATTGCAGAGATATTGTATTTAAGTGCCTAGCTCGATACATAAACGGGTCTCTCTGGTTAGACC
AGATCTGAGCCTGGGAGCTCTCTGGCTAACTAGGGAACCCACTGCTTAAGCCTCAATAAAGCTTGCCTTG
AGTGCTTCAAGTAGTGTGTGCCCGTCTGTTGTGTGACTCTGGTAACTAGAGATCCCTCAGACCCTTTTAG
TCAGTGTGGAAAATCTCTAGCAGTGGCGCCCGAACAGGGACTTGAAAGCGAAAGGGAAACCAGAGGAGCT
CTCTCGACGCAGGACTCGGCTTGCTGAAGCGCGCACGGCAAGAGGCGAGGGGCGGCGACTGGTGAGTACG
CCAAAAATTTTGACTAGCGGAGGCTAGAAGGAGAGAGATGGGTGCGAGAGCGTCAGTATTAAGCGGGGGA
GAATTAGATCGCGATGGGAAAAAATTCGGTTAAGGCCAGGGGGAAAGAAAAAATATAAATTAAAACATAT
AGTATGGGCAAGCAGGGAGCTAGAACGATTCGCAGTTAATCCTGGCCTGTTAGAAACATCAGAAGGCTGT
AGACAAATACTGGGACAGCTACAACCATCCCTTCAGACAGGATCAGAAGAACTTAGATCATTATATAATA
CAGTAGCAACCCTCTATTGTGTGCATCAAAGGATAGAGATAAAAGACACCAAGGAAGCTTTAGACAAGAT
AGAGGAAGAGCAAAACAAAAGTAAGACCACCGCACAGCAAGCGGCCGCTGATCTTCAGACCTGGAGGAGG
AGATATGAGGGACAATTGGAGAAGTGAATTATATAAATATAAAGTAGTAAAAATTGAACCATTAGGAGTA
GCACCCACCAAGGCAAAGAGAAGAGTGGTGCAGAGAGAAAAAAGAGCAGTGGGAATAGGAGCTTTGTTCC
TTGGGTTCTTGGGAGCAGCAGGAAGCACTATGGGCGCAGCGTCAATGACGCTGACGGTACAGGCCAGACA
ATTATTGTCTGGTATAGTGCAGCAGCAGAACAATTTGCTGAGGGCTATTGAGGCGCAACAGCATCTGTTG
CAACTCACAGTCTGGGGCATCAAGCAGCTCCAGGCAAGAATCCTGGCTGTGGAAAGATACCTAAAGGATC
AACAGCTCCTGGGGATTTGGGGTTGCTCTGGAAAACTCATTTGCACCACTGCTGTGCCTTGGAATGCTAG
TTGGAGTAATAAATCTCTGGAACAGATTTGGAATCACACGACCTGGATGGAGTGGGACAGAGAAATTAAC
AATTACACAAGCTTAATACACTCCTTAATTGAAGAATCGCAAAACCAGCAAGAAAAGAATGAACAAGAAT
TATTGGAATTAGATAAATGGGCAAGTTTGTGGAATTGGTTTAACATAACAAATTGGCTGTGGTATATAAA
ATTATTCATAATGATAGTAGGAGGCTTGGTAGGTTTAAGAATAGTTTTTGCTGTACTTTCTATAGTGAAT
AGAGTTAGGCAGGGATATTCACCATTATCGTTTCAGACCCACCTCCCAACCCCGAGGGGACCCAGAGAGG
GCCTATTTCCCATGATTCCTTCATATTTGCATATACGATACAAGGCTGTTAGAGAGATAATTAGAATTAA
TTTGACTGTAAACACAAAGATATTAGTACAAAATACGTGACGTAGAAAGTAATAATTTCTTGGGTAGTTT
GCAGTTTTAAAATTATGTTTTAAAATGGACTATCATATGCTTACCGTAACTTGAAAGTATTTCGATTTCT
TGGCTTTATATATCTTGTGGAAAGGACGAAACACCGAGAACTGCGACAGGATACAGGTTTTAGAGCTAGA
AATAGCAAGTTAAAATAAGGCTAGTCCGTTATCAACTTGAAAAAGTGGCACCGAGTCGGTGCTTTTTTAA
GCTTGGCGTAACTAGATCTTGAGACAAATGGCAGTATTCATCCACAATTTTAAAAGAAAAGGGGGGATTG
GGGGGTACAGTGCAGGGGAAAGAATAGTAGACATAATAGCAACAGACATACAAACTAAAGAATTACAAAA
ACAAATTACAAAAATTCAAAATTTTCGGGTTTATTACAGGGACAGCAGAGATCCACTTTGGCGCCGGCTC
GAGGGGG
