>Addgene plasmid #76249 | EPHA6 gRNA (BRDN0001146068) | depositor partial sequence | sequence record 143709 | Target Sequence
AGAACTGCGACAGGATACAG
