>Addgene plasmid #76249 | EPHA6 gRNA (BRDN0001146068) | addgene partial sequence | sequence record 185473 | hU6-F
TAGAAAGTAATAATTTCTTGGGTAGTTTGCAGTTTTAAAATTATGTTTTAAAATGGACTATCATATGCTT
ACCGTAACTTGAAAGTATTTCGATTTCTTGGCTTTATATATCTTGTGGAAAGGACGAAACACCGAGAACT
GCGACAGGATACAGTTTTAGAGCTAGAAATAGCAAGTTAAAATAAGGCTAGTCCGTTATCAACTTGAAAA
AGTGGCACCGAGTCGGTGCTTTTTTAAGCTTGGCGTAACTAGATCTTGAGACAAATGGCAGTATTCATCC
ACAATTTTAAAAGAAAAGGGGGGATTGGGGGGTACAGTGCAGGGGAAAGAATAGTAGACATAATAGCAAC
AGACATACAAACTAAAGAATTACAAAAACAAATTACAAAAATTCAAAATTTTCGGGTTTATTACAGGGAC
AGCAGAGATCCACTTTGGCGCCGGCTCGAGGGGGCCCGGGTGCAAAGATGGATAAAGTTTTAAACAGAGA
GGAATCTTTGCAGCTAATGGACCTTCTAGGTCTTGAAAGGAGTGGGAATTGGCTCCGGTGCCCGTCAGTG
GGCAGAGCGC
